Addgene plasmid #139608: pcDNA3.1-Y1175F-VEGFR2-mCherry
Purpose: Expresses a mutant (Y1175F) VEGFR2-mCherry fusion protein in mammalian cells
Depositing lab: Michael Welsh. Depositing organization: Uppsala University. Publication: Temporal Dynamics of VEGFA-Induced VEGFR2/FAK Co-Localization Depend on SHB. Pietila I, Van Mourik D, Tamelander A, Kriz V, Claesson-Welsh L, Tengholm A, Welsh M. Cells. 2019 Dec 15;8(12). pii: cells8121645. doi: 10.3390/cells8121645. PubMed 31847469.
Backbone
  Vector backbone: pcDNA3.1
  Vector type: Mammalian Expression
Growth in bacteria
  Bacterial resistance: Ampicillin, 100 μg/mL
  Growth temperature: 37°C
  Growth strain: DH5alpha
  Copy number: Unknown
Gene/Insert
  Gene/Insert name: KDR
  Species: H. sapiens (human)
  Insert size (bp): 4078
  Entrez Gene: KDR (a.k.a. CD309, FLK1, VEGFR, VEGFR2)
  Promoter: CMV
  Cloning method: Unknown
  Sequencing primers: 5′ n/a
Terms and licenses: Academic/Nonprofit Terms; Industry Terms: Not Available to Industry
Depositor comments: Please Note: The translated product will have three extra amino acids that will be cleaved off as a signal sequence during membrane insertion. Please See: "VEGF receptor-2 Y951 signaling and a role for the adapter molecule TSAd in tumor angiogenesis." Matsumoto T, Bohman S, Dixelius J, Berge T, Dimberg A, Magnusson P, Wang L, Wikner C, Qi JH, Wernstedt C, Wu J, Bruheim S, Mugishima H, Mukhopadhyay D, Spurkland A, Claesson-Welsh L. EMBO J. 2005 Jul 6;24(13):2342-53. doi: 10.1038/sj.emboj.7600709. Epub 2005 Jun 16. PMID: 15962004
How to cite: pcDNA3.1-Y1175F-VEGFR2-mCherry was a gift from Michael Welsh (Addgene plasmid # 139608 ; http://n2t.net/addgene:139608 ; RRID:Addgene_139608)
