[The description below was written by a language model from this plasmid's Addgene catalogue record and pLannotate feature annotations shown in this document.]
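Description:
pcDNA3.1-Y1175F-VEGFR2-mCherry is a mammalian expression plasmid of about 10.4 kb, built on a pcDNA3.1 backbone, that drives production of a mutant human VEGFR2 (KDR) receptor fused to the red fluorescent protein mCherry. It is propagated in E. coli through a high-copy ColE1/pUC-type origin with ampicillin selection from the β-lactamase gene, and it also carries an f1 phage origin. The annotated sequence contains an SV40 early promoter driving a hygromycin resistance gene followed by an SV40 polyadenylation signal. This suggests a hygromycin-selectable version of the backbone that would allow stable mammalian lines to be selected, although the catalogue entry does not mention it. Short annotated fragments (an HIV-1 LTR fragment, ble, lacI, bom) appear to be backbone remnants or annotation artefacts rather than functional parts.

The expression cassette uses the CMV immediate early enhancer and promoter, with a T7 promoter just downstream, to transcribe the KDR open reading frame. The mCherry coding sequence follows it after a short linker, so mCherry sits at the receptor's intracellular C-terminus, and the cassette ends with the bovine growth hormone polyadenylation signal. The receptor carries the Y1175F substitution, which replaces a tyrosine in the cytoplasmic tail with non-phosphorylatable phenylalanine and so removes a phosphorylation-dependent docking site used in VEGF signalling. The depositor notes that the translated product has three extra amino acids, which are removed with the signal sequence during membrane insertion. The associated work concerns VEGFA-induced co-localization of VEGFR2 with FAK. This fits use of the plasmid for fluorescence imaging of receptor localization and dynamics, with the mutant serving to test what phosphorylation at this site contributes.
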