Features (pLannotate 1.2.2; 21 found; start..end, strand, type, name):
     28..80      -  misc_feature   bom (fragment): basis of mobility region from pBR322
    235..614     +  enhancer       CMV enhancer: human cytomegalovirus immediate early enhancer
    615..818     +  promoter       CMV promoter: human cytomegalovirus (CMV) immediate early promoter
    814..847     +  LTR            5' LTR (truncated) (fragment): truncated 5' long terminal repeat (LTR) from HIV-1
    863..881     +  promoter       T7 promoter: promoter for bacteriophage T7 RNA polymerase
   1021..5082    +  CDS            KDR: VGFR2_HUMAN - Also known as FLK1, VEGFR2. Experimental evidence at protein level: Swiss-Prot protein existence level 1. Tyrosine-protein kinase that acts as a cell-surface receptor for VEGFA, VEGFC and VEGFD. Plays an essential role in the regulation of angiogenesis, vascular development, vascular permeability, and embryonic hematopoiesis. Promotes proliferation, survival, migration and differentiation of endothelial cells. Promotes reorganization of the actin cytoskeleton. Isoforms lacking a transmembrane domain, such as isoform 2 and isoform 3, may function as decoy receptors for VEGFA, VEGF
   5113..5820    +  CDS            mCherry: mCherry is a basic (constitutively fluorescent) red fluorescent protein published in 2004, derived from Discosoma sp.. It is reported to be a very rapidly-maturing monomer with low acid sensitivity.
   5875..6099    +  polyA_signal   bGH poly(A) signal: bovine growth hormone polyadenylation signal
   6103..6124    +  promoter       SV40 promoter (fragment): SV40 enhancer and early promoter
   6145..6573    +  rep_origin     f1 ori (sequence partly withheld): f1 bacteriophage origin of replication; arrow indicates direction of (+) strand synthesis
   6587..6916    +  promoter       SV40 promoter: SV40 enhancer and early promoter
   6965..7990    +  CDS            HygR: aminoglycoside phosphotransferase from E. coli; aph(4)-Ia; confers resistance to hygromycin
   8000..8125    +  CDS            ble (fragment): BLE_KLEPN - Experimental evidence at protein level: Swiss-Prot protein existence level 1. Binding protein with a strong affinity to the bleomycin family of antibiotics. Binds to CL990; an antimitotic-antibiotic compound. From Klebsiella pneumoniae.
   8120..8241    +  polyA_signal   SV40 poly(A) signal: SV40 polyadenylation signal
   8314..8330    -  protein_bind   lac operator: The lac repressor binds to the lac operator to inhibit transcription in E. coli. This inhibition can be relieved by adding lactose or isopropyl-β-D-thiogalactopyranoside (IPTG). lac repressor encoded by lacI
   8338..8368    -  promoter       lac promoter: promoter for the E. coli lac operon
   8383..8404    -  protein_bind   CAP binding site: CAP binding activates transcription in the presence of cAMP. E. coli catabolite activator protein
   8417..8509    -  CDS            lacI (fragment): lac repressor; lacI; The lac repressor binds to the lac operator to inhibit transcription in E. coli. This inhibition can be relieved by adding lactose or isopropyl-β-D-thiogalactopyranoside (IPTG).
   8692..9280    -  rep_origin     ori: high-copy-number ColE1/pMB1/pBR322/pUC origin of replication
   9451..10311   -  CDS            AmpR: β-lactamase; bla; confers resistance to ampicillin, carbenicillin, and related antibiotics
  10312..10416   -  promoter       AmpR promoter: bla
>Addgene plasmid #139608 | pcDNA3.1-Y1175F-VEGFR2-mCherry | addgene full sequence | sequence record 275770 | Addgene NGS Result
GACGGATCGGGAGATCTCCCGATCCCCTATGGTGCACTCTCAGTACAATCTGCTCTGATGCCGCATAGTT
AAGCCAGTATCTGCTCCCTGCTTGTGTGTTGGAGGTCGCTGAGTAGTGCGCGAGCAAAATTTAAGCTACA
ACAAGGCAAGGCTTGACCGACAATTGCATGAAGAATCTGCTTAGGGTTAGGCGTTTTGCGCTGCTTCGCG
ATGTACGGGCCAGATATACGCGTTGACATTGATTATTGACTAGTTATTAATAGTAATCAATTACGGGGTC
ATTAGTTCATAGCCCATATATGGAGTTCCGCGTTACATAACTTACGGTAAATGGCCCGCCTGGCTGACCG
CCCAACGACCCCCGCCCATTGACGTCAATAATGACGTATGTTCCCATAGTAACGCCAATAGGGACTTTCC
ATTGACGTCAATGGGTGGAGTATTTACGGTAAACTGCCCACTTGGCAGTACATCAAGTGTATCATATGCC
AAGTACGCCCCCTATTGACGTCAATGACGGTAAATGGCCCGCCTGGCATTATGCCCAGTACATGACCTTA
TGGGACTTTCCTACTTGGCAGTACATCTACGTATTAGTCATCGCTATTACCATGGTGATGCGGTTTTGGC
AGTACATCAATGGGCGTGGATAGCGGTTTGACTCACGGGGATTTCCAAGTCTCCACCCCATTGACGTCAA
TGGGAGTTTGTTTTGGCACCAAAATCAACGGGACTTTCCAAAATGTCGTAACAACTCCGCCCCATTGACG
CAAATGGGCGGTAGGCGTGTACGGTGGGAGGTCTATATAAGCAGAGCTCTCTGGCTAACTAGAGAACCCA
CTGCTTACTGGCTTATCGAAATTAATACGACTCACTATAGGGAGACCCAAGCTGGCTAGCGTTTAAACTT
AAGCTTGGTACCGAGCTCGGATCCACTAGTCCAGTGTGGTGGAATTCTGCAGATTCGAGGTCGACGCGCC
ATGGAGCTCCATGGCGCGTCGACGCGCCATGGAGAATTCCAGCAAGGTGCTGCTGGCCGTCGCCCTGTGG
CTCTGCGTGGAGACCCGGGCCGCCTCTGTGGGTTTGCCTAGTGTTTCTCTTGATCTGCCCAGGCTCAGCA
TACAAAAAGACATACTTACAATTAAGGCTAATACAACTCTTCAAATTACTTGCAGGGGACAGAGGGACTT
GGACTGGCTTTGGCCCAATAATCAGAGTGGCAGTGAGCAAAGGGTGGAGGTGACTGAGTGCAGCGATGGC
CTCTTCTGTAAGACACTCACAATTCCAAAAGTGATCGGAAATGACACTGGAGCCTACAAGTGCTTCTACC
GGGAAACTGACTTGGCCTCGGTCATTTATGTCTATGTTCAAGATTACAGATCTCCATTTATTGCTTCTGT
TAGTGACCAACATGGAGTCGTGTACATTACTGAGAACAAAAACAAAACTGTGGTGATTCCATGTCTCGGG
TCCATTTCAAATCTCAACGTGTCACTTTGTGCAAGATACCCAGAAAAGAGATTTGTTCCTGATGGTAACA
GAATTTCCTGGGACAGCAAGAAGGGCTTTACTATTCCCAGCTACATGATCAGCTATGCTGGCATGGTCTT
CTGTGAAGCAAAAATTAATGATGAAAGTTACCAGTCTATTATGTACATAGTTGTCGTTGTAGGGTATAGG
ATTTATGATGTGGTTCTGAGTCCGTCTCATGGAATTGAACTATCTGTTGGAGAAAAGCTTGTCTTAAATT
GTACAGCAAGAACTGAACTAAATGTGGGGATTGACTTCAACTGGGAATACCCTTCTTCGAAGCATCAGCA
TAAGAAACTTGTAAACCGAGACCTAAAAACCCAGTCTGGGAGTGAGATGAAGAAATTTTTGAGCACCTTA
ACTATAGATGGTGTAACCCGGAGTGACCAAGGATTGTACACCTGTGCAGCATCCAGTGGGCTGATGACCA
AGAAGAACAGCACATTTGTCAGGGTCCATGAAAAACCTTTTGTTGCTTTTGGAAGTGGCATGGAATCTCT
GGTGGAAGCCACGGTGGGGGAGCGTGTCAGAATCCCTGCGAAGTACCTTGGTTACCCACCCCCAGAAATA
AAATGGTATAAAAATGGAATACCCCTTGAGTCCAATCACACAATTAAAGCGGGGCATGTACTGACGATTA
TGGAAGTGAGTGAAAGAGACACAGGAAATTACACTGTCATCCTTACCAATCCCATTTCAAAGGAGAAGCA
GAGCCATGTGGTCTCTCTGGTTGTGTATGTCCCACCCCAGATTGGTGAGAAATCTCTAATCTCTCCTGTG
GATTCCTACCAGTACGGCACCACTCAAACGCTGACATGTACGGTCTATGCCATTCCTCCCCCGCATCACA
TCCACTGGTATTGGCAGTTGGAGGAAGAGTGCGCCAACGAGCCCAGCCAAGCTGTCTCAGTGACAAACCC
ATACCCTTGTGAAGAATGGAGAAGTGTGGAGGACTTCCAGGGAGGAAATAAAATTGAAGTTAATAAAAAT
CAATTTGCTCTAATTGAAGGAAAAAACAAAACTGTAAGTACCCTTGTTATCCAAGCGGCAAATGTGTCAG
CTTTGTACAAATGTGAAGCGGTCAACAAAGTCGGGAGAGGAGAGAGGGTGATCTCCTTCCACGTGACCAG
GGGTCCTGAAATTACTTTGCAACCTGACATGCAGCCCACTGAGCAGGAGAGCGTGTCTTTGTGGTGCACT
GCAGACAGATCTACGTTTGAGAACCTCACATGGTACAAGCTTGGCCCACAGCCTCTGCCAATCCATGTGG
GAGAGTTGCCCACACCTGTTTGCAAGAACTTGGATACTCTTTGGAAATTGAATGCCACCATGTTCTCTAA
TAGCACAAATGACATTTTGATCATGGAGCTTAAGAATGCATCCTTGCAGGACCAAGGAGACTATGTCTGC
CTTGCTCAAGACAGGAAGACCAAGAAAAGACATTGCGTGGTCAGGCAGCTCACAGTCCTAGAGCGTGTGG
CACCCACGATCACAGGAAACCTGGAGAATCAGACGACAAGTATTGGGGAAAGCATCGAAGTCTCATGCAC
GGCATCTGGGAATCCCCCTCCACAGATCATGTGGTTTAAAGATAATGAGACCCTTGTAGAAGACTCAGGC
ATTGTATTGAAGGATGGGAACCGGAACCTCACTATCCGCAGAGTGAGGAAGGAGGACGAAGGCCTCTACA
CCTGCCAGGCATGCAGTGTTCTTGGCTGTGCAAAAGTGGAGGCATTTTTCATAATAGAAGGTGCCCAGGA
AAAGACGAACTTGGAAATCATTATTCTAGTAGGCACGGCGGTGATTGCCATGTTCTTCTGGCTACTTCTT
GTCATCATCCTACGGACCGTTAAGCGGGCCAATGGAGGGGAACTGAAGACAGGCTACTTGTCCATCGTCA
TGGATCCAGATGAACTCCCATTGGATGAACATTGTGAACGACTGCCTTATGATGCCAGCAAATGGGAATT
CCCCAGAGACCGGCTGAAGCTAGGTAAGCCTCTTGGCCGTGGTGCCTTTGGCCAAGTGATTGAAGCAGAT
GCCTTTGGAATTGACAAGACAGCAACTTGCAGGACAGTAGCAGTCAAAATGTTGAAAGAAGGAGCAACAC
ACAGTGAGCATCGAGCTCTCATGTCTGAACTCAAGATCCTCATTCATATTGGTCACCATCTCAATGTGGT
CAACCTTCTAGGTGCCTGTACCAAGCCAGGAGGGCCACTCATGGTGATTGTGGAATTCTGCAAATTTGGA
AACCTGTCCACTTACCTGAGGAGCAAGAGAAATGAATTTGTCCCCTACAAGACCAAAGGGGCACGATTCC
GTCAAGGGAAAGACTACGTTGGAGCAATCCCTGTGGATCTGAAACGGCGCTTGGACAGCATCACCAGTAG
CCAGAGCTCAGCCAGCTCTGGATTTGTGGAGGAGAAGTCCCTCAGTGATGTAGAAGAAGAGGAAGCTCCT
GAAGATCTGTATAAGGACTTCCTGACCTTGGAGCATCTCATCTGTTACAGCTTCCAAGTGGCTAAGGGCA
TGGAGTTCTTGGCATCGCGAAAGTGTATCCACAGGGACCTGGCGGCACGAAATATCCTCTTATCGGAGAA
GAACGTGGTTAAAATCTGTGACTTTGGCTTGGCCCGGGATATTTATAAAGATCCAGATTATGTCAGAAAA
GGAGATGCTCGCCTCCCTTTGAAATGGATGGCCCCAGAAACAATTTTTGACAGAGTGTACACAATCCAGA
GTGACGTCTGGTCTTTTGGTGTTTTGCTGTGGGAAATATTTTCCTTAGGTGCTTCTCCATATCCTGGGGT
AAAGATTGATGAAGAATTTTGTAGGCGATTGAAAGAAGGAACTAGAATGAGGGCCCCTGATTATACTACA
CCAGAAATGTACCAGACCATGCTGGACTGCTGGCACGGGGAGCCCAGTCAGAGACCCACGTTTTCAGAGT
TGGTGGAACATTTGGGAAATCTCTTGCAAGCTAATGCTCAGCAGGATGGCAAAGACTTCATTGTTCTTCC
GATATCAGAGACTTTGAGCATGGAAGAGGATTCTGGACTCTCTCTGCCTACCTCACCTGTTTCCTGTATG
GAGGAGGAGGAAGTATGTGACCCCAAATTCCATTATGACAACACAGCAGGAATCAGTCAGTATCTGCAGA
ACAGTAAGCGAAAGAGCCGGCCTGTGAGTGTAAAAACATTTGAAGATATCCCGTTAGAAGAACCAGAAGT
AAAAGTAATCCCAGATGACAACCAGACGGACAGTGGTATGGTTCTTGCCTCAGAAGAGCTGAAAACTTTG
GAAGACAGAACCAAATTATCTCCATCTTTTGGTGGAATGGTGCCCAGCAAAAGCAGGGAGTCTGTGGCAT
CTGAAGGCTCAAACCAGACAAGCGGCTACCAGTCCGGATATCACTCCGATGACACAGACACCACCGTGTA
CTCCAGTGAGGAAGCAGAACTTTTAAAGCTGATAGAGATTGGAGTGCAAACCGGTAGCACAGCCCAGATT
CTCCAGCCTGACTCGGGGACCACACTGAGCTCTCCTCCTGTTGGATCCGGTGGGAGTGGAGGTGGGAGTG
GAATGGTGAGCAAGGGCGAGGAGGATAACATGGCCATCATCAAGGAGTTCATGCGCTTCAAGGTGCACAT
GGAGGGCTCCGTGAACGGCCACGAGTTCGAGATCGAGGGCGAGGGCGAGGGCCGCCCCTACGAGGGCACC
CAGACCGCCAAGCTGAAGGTGACCAAGGGTGGCCCCCTGCCCTTCGCCTGGGACATCCTGTCCCCTCAGT
TCATGTACGGCTCCAAGGCCTACGTGAAGCACCCCGCCGACATCCCCGACTACTTGAAGCTGTCCTTCCC
CGAGGGCTTCAAGTGGGAGCGCGTGATGAACTTCGAGGACGGCGGCGTGGTGACCGTGACCCAGGACTCC
TCCCTGCAGGACGGCGAGTTCATCTACAAGGTGAAGCTGCGCGGCACCAACTTCCCCTCCGACGGCCCCG
TAATGCAGAAGAAGACCATGGGCTGGGAGGCCTCCTCCGAGCGGATGTACCCCGAGGACGGCGCCCTGAA
GGGCGAGATCAAGCAGAGGCTGAAGCTGAAGGACGGCGGCCACTACGACGCTGAGGTCAAGACCACCTAC
AAGGCCAAGAAGCCCGTGCAGCTGCCCGGCGCCTACAACGTCAACATCAAGTTGGACATCACCTCCCACA
ACGAGGACTACACCATCGTGGAACAGTACGAACGCGCCGAGGGCCGCCACTCCACCGGCGGCATGGACGA
GCTGTACAAGTAAAGCGGCCGCTCGAGTCTAGAGGGCCCGTTTAAACCCGCTGATCAGCCTCGACTGTGC
CTTCTAGTTGCCAGCCATCTGTTGTTTGCCCCTCCCCCGTGCCTTCCTTGACCCTGGAAGGTGCCACTCC
CACTGTCCTTTCCTAATAAAATGAGGAAATTGCATCGCATTGTCTGAGTAGGTGTCATTCTATTCTGGGG
GGTGGGGTGGGGCAGGACAGCAAGGGGGAGGATTGGGAAGACAATAGCAGGCATGCTGGGGATGCGGTGG
GCTCTATGGCTTCTGAGGCGGAAAGAACCAGCTGGGGCTCTAGGGGGTATCCCC
[124 nt withheld, positions 6145-6268]
C
[91 nt withheld, positions 6270-6360]
A
[49 nt withheld, positions 6362-6410]
CCTTTGACGTTGGAGTCCACGTTCTTT
[37 nt withheld, positions 6438-6474]
ACCCTATCTCGGTCTATTCTTTTGATTTATAAGGGATTTTGCCGATTTCGGCCTATTGGTTAAAAAATGA
GCTGATTTAACAAAAATTTAACGCGAATTAATTCTGTGGAATGTGTGTCAGTTAGGGTGTGGAAAGTCCC
CAGGCTCCCCAGCAGGCAGAAGTATGCAAAGCATGCATCTCAATTAGTCAGCAACCAGGTGTGGAAAGTC
CCCAGGCTCCCCAGCAGGCAGAAGTATGCAAAGCATGCATCTCAATTAGTCAGCAACCATAGTCCCGCCC
CTAACTCCGCCCATCCCGCCCCTAACTCCGCCCAGTTCCGCCCATTCTCCGCCCCATGGCTGACTAATTT
TTTTTATTTATGCAGAGGCCGAGGCCGCCTCTGCCTCTGAGCTATTCCAGAAGTAGTGAGGAGGCTTTTT
TGGAGGCCTAGGCTTTTGCAAAAAGCTCCCGGGAGCTTGTATATCCATTTTCGGATCTGATCAGCACGTG
ATGAAAAAGCCTGAACTCACCGCGACGTCTGTCGAGAAGTTTCTGATCGAAAAGTTCGACAGCGTCTCCG
ACCTGATGCAGCTCTCGGAGGGCGAAGAATCTCGTGCTTTCAGCTTCGATGTAGGAGGGCGTGGATATGT
CCTGCGGGTAAATAGCTGCGCCGATGGTTTCTACAAAGATCGTTATGTTTATCGGCACTTTGCATCGGCC
GCGCTCCCGATTCCGGAAGTGCTTGACATTGGGGAATTCAGCGAGAGCCTGACCTATTGCATCTCCCGCC
GTGCACAGGGTGTCACGTTGCAAGACCTGCCTGAAACCGAACTGCCCGCTGTTCTGCAGCCGGTCGCGGA
GGCCATGGATGCGATCGCTGCGGCCGATCTTAGCCAGACGAGCGGGTTCGGCCCATTCGGACCGCAAGGA
ATCGGTCAATACACTACATGGCGTGATTTCATATGCGCGATTGCTGATCCCCATGTGTATCACTGGCAAA
CTGTGATGGACGACACCGTCAGTGCGTCCGTCGCGCAGGCTCTCGATGAGCTGATGCTTTGGGCCGAGGA
CTGCCCCGAAGTCCGGCACCTCGTGCACGCGGATTTCGGCTCCAACAATGTCCTGACGGACAATGGCCGC
ATAACAGCGGTCATTGACTGGAGCGAGGCGATGTTCGGGGATTCCCAATACGAGGTCGCCAACATCTTCT
TCTGGAGGCCGTGGTTGGCTTGTATGGAGCAGCAGACGCGCTACTTCGAGCGGAGGCATCCGGAGCTTGC
AGGATCGCCGCGGCTCCGGGCGTATATGCTCCGCATTGGTCTTGACCAACTCTATCAGAGCTTGGTTGAC
GGCAATTTCGATGATGCAGCTTGGGCGCAGGGTCGATGCGACGCAATCGTCCGATCCGGAGCCGGGACTG
TCGGGCGTACACAAATCGCCCGCAGAAGCGCGGCCGTCTGGACCGATGGCTGTGTAGAAGTACTCGCCGA
TAGTGGAAACCGACGCCCCAGCACTCGTCCGAGGGCAAAGGAATAGCACGTGCTACGAGATTTCGATTCC
ACCGCCGCCTTCTATGAAAGGTTGGGCTTCGGAATCGTTTTCCGGGACGCCGGCTGGATGATCCTCCAGC
GCGGGGATCTCATGCTGGAGTTCTTCGCCCACCCCAACTTGTTTATTGCAGCTTATAATGGTTACAAATA
AAGCAATAGCATCACAAATTTCACAAATAAAGCATTTTTTTCACTGCATTCTAGTTGTGGTTTGTCCAAA
CTCATCAATGTATCTTATCATGTCTGTATACCGTCGACCTCTAGCTAGAGCTTGGCGTAATCATGGTCAT
AGCTGTTTCCTGTGTGAAATTGTTATCCGCTCACAATTCCACACAACATACGAGCCGGAAGCATAAAGTG
TAAAGCCTGGGGTGCCTAATGAGTGAGCTAACTCACATTAATTGCGTTGCGCTCACTGCCCGCTTTCCAG
TCGGGAAACCTGTCGTGCCAGCTGCATTAATGAATCGGCCAACGCGCGGGGAGAGGCGGTTTGCGTATTG
GGCGCTCTTCCGCTTCCTCGCTCACTGACTCGCTGCGCTCGGTCGTTCGGCTGCGGCGAGCGGTATCAGC
TCACTCAAAGGCGGTAATACGGTTATCCACAGAATCAGGGGATAACGCAGGAAAGAACATGTGAGCAAAA
GGCCAGCAAAAGGCCAGGAACCGTAAAAAGGCCGCGTTGCTGGCGTTTTTCCATAGGCTCCGCCCCCCTG
ACGAGCATCACAAAAATCGACGCTCAAGTCAGAGGTGGCGAAACCCGACAGGACTATAAAGATACCAGGC
GTTTCCCCCTGGAAGCTCCCTCGTGCGCTCTCCTGTTCCGACCCTGCCGCTTACCGGATACCTGTCCGCC
TTTCTCCCTTCGGGAAGCGTGGCGCTTTCTCATAGCTCACGCTGTAGGTATCTCAGTTCGGTGTAGGTCG
TTCGCTCCAAGCTGGGCTGTGTGCACGAACCCCCCGTTCAGCCCGACCGCTGCGCCTTATCCGGTAACTA
TCGTCTTGAGTCCAACCCGGTAAGACACGACTTATCGCCACTGGCAGCAGCCACTGGTAACAGGATTAGC
AGAGCGAGGTATGTAGGCGGTGCTACAGAGTTCTTGAAGTGGTGGCCTAACTACGGCTACACTAGAAGAA
CAGTATTTGGTATCTGCGCTCTGCTGAAGCCAGTTACCTTCGGAAAAAGAGTTGGTAGCTCTTGATCCGG
CAAACAAACCACCGCTGGTAGCGGTGGTTTTTTTGTTTGCAAGCAGCAGATTACGCGCAGAAAAAAAGGA
TCTCAAGAAGATCCTTTGATCTTTTCTACGGGGTCTGACGCTCAGTGGAACGAAAACTCACGTTAAGGGA
TTTTGGTCATGAGATTATCAAAAAGGATCTTCACCTAGATCCTTTTAAATTAAAAATGAAGTTTTAAATC
AATCTAAAGTATATATGAGTAAACTTGGTCTGACAGTTACCAATGCTTAATCAGTGAGGCACCTATCTCA
GCGATCTGTCTATTTCGTTCATCCATAGTTGCCTGACTCCCCGTCGTGTAGATAACTACGATACGGGAGG
GCTTACCATCTGGCCCCAGTGCTGCAATGATACCGCGAGACCCACGCTCACCGGCTCCAGATTTATCAGC
AATAAACCAGCCAGCCGGAAGGGCCGAGCGCAGAAGTGGTCCTGCAACTTTATCCGCCTCCATCCAGTCT
ATTAATTGTTGCCGGGAAGCTAGAGTAAGTAGTTCGCCAGTTAATAGTTTGCGCAACGTTGTTGCCATTG
CTACAGGCATCGTGGTGTCACGCTCGTCGTTTGGTATGGCTTCATTCAGCTCCGGTTCCCAACGATCAAG
GCGAGTTACATGATCCCCCATGTTGTGCAAAAAAGCGGTTAGCTCCTTCGGTCCTCCGATCGTTGTCAGA
AGTAAGTTGGCCGCAGTGTTATCACTCATGGTTATGGCAGCACTGCATAATTCTCTTACTGTCATGCCAT
CCGTAAGATGCTTTTCTGTGACTGGTGAGTACTCAACCAAGTCATTCTGAGAATAGTGTATGCGGCGACC
GAGTTGCTCTTGCCCGGCGTCAATACGGGATAATACCGCGCCACATAGCAGAACTTTAAAAGTGCTCATC
ATTGGAAAACGTTCTTCGGGGCGAAAACTCTCAAGGATCTTACCGCTGTTGAGATCCAGTTCGATGTAAC
CCACTCGTGCACCCAACTGATCTTCAGCATCTTTTACTTTCACCAGCGTTTCTGGGTGAGCAAAAACAGG
AAGGCAAAATGCCGCAAAAAAGGGAATAAGGGCGACACGGAAATGTTGAATACTCATACTCTTCCTTTTT
CAATATTATTGAAGCATTTATCAGGGTTATTGTCTCATGAGCGGATACATATTTGAATGTATTTAGAAAA
ATAAACAAATAGGGGTTCCGCGCACATTTCCCCGAAAAGTGCCACCTGACGTC
